Addgene plasmid #142696: TFORF0836
Purpose: Lentiviral vector for overexpressing transcription factor ORFs with unique 24-bp barcodes. Barcodes facilitate identification of transcription factors in pooled screens.
Depositing lab: Feng Zhang. Depositing organization: Broad Institute. Publication: A transcription factor atlas of directed differentiation. Joung J, Ma S, Tay T, Geiger-Schuller KR, Kirchgatterer PC, Verdine VK, Guo B, Arias-Garcia MA, Allen WE, Singh A, Kuksenko O, Abudayyeh OO, Gootenberg JS, Fu Z, Macrae RK, Buenrostro JD, Regev A, Zhang F. Cell. 2023 Jan 5;186(1):209-229.e26. doi: 10.1016/j.cell.2022.11.026. PubMed 36608654.
Backbone
  Vector backbone: pLX_TRC317
  Backbone manufacturer: Broad Institute Genetic Perturbation Platform
  Backbone size w/o insert (bp): 8264
  Vector type: Mammalian Expression, Lentiviral
  Selectable markers: Puromycin
Growth in bacteria
  Bacterial resistance: Ampicillin, 100 μg/mL
  Growth temperature: 37°C
  Growth strain: NEB Stable
  Copy number: High Copy
Gene/Insert
  Gene/Insert name: ZSCAN18
  Species: H. sapiens (human)
  Insert size (bp): 1634
  Entrez Gene: ZSCAN18 (a.k.a. ZNF447)
  Promoter: EF1a
  Cloning method: Unknown
  Sequencing primers: 5′ GGGTGGAGACTGAAGTTAGGCCAG; 3′ CACATAGCGTAAAAGGAGCAACATAG
Terms and licenses: Academic/Nonprofit Terms; Industry Terms: Not Available to Industry
Depositor comments: XM_005259174,XM_011527238,XM_006723335,XM_011527239,NM_023926,NM_001145543,ENST00000240727,ENST00000601144 . The transcription factor ORF portion of this plasmid was synthesized by Genewiz. Please test multiple small colonies in case of plasmid recombination. To make this collection available in a timely manner, a portion of this collection was not fully sequenced by Addgene. If an Addgene verified full plasmid sequence is not available, please contact us prior to placing an order to request the full sequence.
How to cite: TFORF0836 was a gift from Feng Zhang (Addgene plasmid # 142696 ; http://n2t.net/addgene:142696 ; RRID:Addgene_142696)
