[The description below was written by a language model from this plasmid's Addgene catalogue record and pLannotate feature annotations shown in this document.]
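Description:
TFORF0836 is a third-generation-style, self-inactivating lentiviral expression plasmid built on the pLX_TRC317 backbone and carrying the human transcription factor ZSCAN18 (also known as ZNF447). It belongs to a barcoded transcription factor ORF collection in which each ORF is paired with a unique 24-bp barcode, so that individual factors can be identified by sequencing in pooled overexpression screens. In bacteria the plasmid is maintained through a high-copy ColE1/pUC-type origin and selected with ampicillin via the β-lactamase gene. An f1 origin and remnants of a lac/lacZα cloning region flanked by T7 and T3 promoters are also present in the backbone. The depositor notes that the plasmid can recombine during propagation.

The viral portion begins with an RSV promoter fused to a truncated HIV-1 5' LTR, which makes genomic RNA transcription independent of Tat. This is followed by the Ψ packaging signal with a gag fragment and by the RRE for Rev-dependent nuclear export. Downstream, an SV40 early promoter/origin region drives puromycin N-acetyltransferase for selection of transduced mammalian cells, and a cPPT/CTS element aids nuclear import of the viral genome. The strong constitutive EF-1α promoter then drives the ZSCAN18 coding sequence, and the WPRE after it enhances transcript stability and expression. The cassette ends in a ΔU3 3' LTR, which inactivates the LTR promoter after integration, followed by an SV40 polyadenylation signal. The barcode is not annotated in the feature table. A short U6 promoter fragment is annotated between the ORF and the WPRE, but the record does not state its role. The construct is intended for stable overexpression of ZSCAN18, individually or in pooled screens such as directed differentiation studies.
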