Features (pLannotate 1.2.2; 31 found; start..end, strand, type, name):
      5..231     +  promoter       RSV promoter: Rous sarcoma virus enhancer/promoter
    232..412     +  LTR            5' LTR (truncated): truncated 5' long terminal repeat (LTR) from HIV-1
    459..584     +  misc_feature   HIV-1 Ψ: packaging signal of human immunodeficiency virus type 1
    568..931     +  CDS            HIV-1 gag (fragment): gag protein from human immunodeficiency virus 1; gag
   1077..1310    +  misc_feature   RRE: The Rev response element (RRE) of HIV-1 allows for Rev-dependent mRNA export from the nucleus to the cytoplasm.
   1687..1713    +  CDS            Rev (fragment): human immunodeficiency virus 1 (HIV-1) Rev protein; rev; enhances nuclear export of unspliced and incompletely spliced viral mRNAs
   1720..1743    +  promoter       SV40 promoter (fragment): SV40 early promoter
   1744..1815    +  promoter       SV40 promoter (fragment): SV40 enhancer and early promoter
   1839..1974    +  rep_origin     SV40 ori: SV40 origin of replication
   2020..2616    +  CDS            PuroR (fragment): puromycin N-acetyltransferase; pac from Streptomyces; confers resistance to puromycin
   2665..2782    +  misc_feature   cPPT/CTS: central polypurine tract and central termination sequence of HIV-1
   2847..2913    +  CDS            small t antigen (fragment): SV40 (simian virus 40) small t antigen
   2920..4098    +  promoter       EF-1α promoter: strong constitutive promoter for human elongation factor EF-1α
   4115..5644    +  CDS            ZSCAN18: ZSC18_HUMAN - Also known as ZNF447. Experimental evidence at protein level: Swiss-Prot protein existence level 1. May be involved in transcriptional regulation. From Homo sapiens (Human).
   5660..5713    +  promoter       U6 promoter (fragment): RNA polymerase III promoter for human U6 snRNA
   5755..6343    +  misc_feature   WPRE: woodchuck hepatitis virus posttranscriptional regulatory element
   6394..6413    +  misc_feature   cPPT/CTS (fragment): central polypurine tract and central termination sequence of HIV-1
   6415..6648    +  LTR            3' LTR (ΔU3): self-inactivating 3' long terminal repeat (LTR) from HIV-1
   6726..6847    +  polyA_signal   SV40 poly(A) signal: SV40 polyadenylation signal
   6887..7022    +  rep_origin     SV40 ori: SV40 origin of replication
   7043..7061    -  promoter       T7 promoter: promoter for bacteriophage T7 RNA polymerase
   7069..7224    +  CDS            lacZα (fragment): LacZα fragment of β-galactosidase; lacZ fragment
   7229..7657    +  rep_origin     f1 ori (sequence partly withheld): f1 bacteriophage origin of replication; arrow indicates direction of (+) strand synthesis
   7710..7814    +  promoter       AmpR promoter: bla
   7815..8675    +  CDS            AmpR: β-lactamase; bla; confers resistance to ampicillin, carbenicillin, and related antibiotics
   8846..9434    +  rep_origin     ori: high-copy-number ColE1/pMB1/pBR322/pUC origin of replication
   9617..9709    +  CDS            lacI (fragment): lac repressor; lacI; The lac repressor binds to the lac operator to inhibit transcription in E. coli. This inhibition can be relieved by adding lactose or isopropyl-β-D-thiogalactopyranoside (IPTG).
   9722..9743    +  protein_bind   CAP binding site: CAP binding activates transcription in the presence of cAMP. E. coli catabolite activator protein
   9758..9788    +  promoter       lac promoter: promoter for the E. coli lac operon
   9796..9812    +  protein_bind   lac operator: The lac repressor binds to the lac operator to inhibit transcription in E. coli. This inhibition can be relieved by adding lactose or isopropyl-β-D-thiogalactopyranoside (IPTG). lac repressor encoded by lacI
   9857..9875    +  promoter       T3 promoter: promoter for bacteriophage T3 RNA polymerase
>Addgene plasmid #142696 | TFORF0836 | addgene full sequence | sequence record 397790 | Addgene NGS Result
TTAATGTAGTCTTATGCAATACTCTTGTAGTCTTGCAACATGGTAACGATGAGTTAGCAACATGCCTTAC
AAGGAGAGAAAAAGCACCGTGCATGCCGATTGGTGGAAGTAAGGTGGTACGATCGTGCCTTATTAGGAAG
GCAACAGACGGGTCTGACATGGATTGGACGAACCACTGAATTGCCGCATTGCAGAGATATTGTATTTAAG
TGCCTAGCTCGATACATAAACGGGTCTCTCTGGTTAGACCAGATCTGAGCCTGGGAGCTCTCTGGCTAAC
TAGGGAACCCACTGCTTAAGCCTCAATAAAGCTTGCCTTGAGTGCTTCAAGTAGTGTGTGCCCGTCTGTT
GTGTGACTCTGGTAACTAGAGATCCCTCAGACCCTTTTAGTCAGTGTGGAAAATCTCTAGCAGTGGCGCC
CGAACAGGGACTTGAAAGCGAAAGGGAAACCAGAGGAGCTCTCTCGACGCAGGACTCGGCTTGCTGAAGC
GCGCACGGCAAGAGGCGAGGGGCGGCGACTGGTGAGTACGCCAAAAATTTTGACTAGCGGAGGCTAGAAG
GAGAGAGATGGGTGCGAGAGCGTCAGTATTAAGCGGGGGAGAATTAGATCGCGATGGGAAAAAATTCGGT
TAAGGCCAGGGGGAAAGAAAAAATATAAATTAAAACATATAGTATGGGCAAGCAGGGAGCTAGAACGATT
CGCAGTTAATCCTGGCCTGTTAGAAACATCAGAAGGCTGTAGACAAATACTGGGACAGCTACAACCATCC
CTTCAGACAGGATCAGAAGAACTTAGATCATTATATAATACAGTAGCAACCCTCTATTGTGTGCATCAAA
GGATAGAGATAAAAGACACCAAGGAAGCTTTAGACAAGATAGAGGAAGAGCAAAACAAAAGTAAGACCAC
CGCACAGCAAGCGGCCGCTGATCTTCAGACCTGGAGGAGGAGATATGAGGGACAATTGGAGAAGTGAATT
ATATAAATATAAAGTAGTAAAAATTGAACCATTAGGAGTAGCACCCACCAAGGCAAAGAGAAGAGTGGTG
CAGAGAGAAAAAAGAGCAGTGGGAATAGGAGCTTTGTTCCTTGGGTTCTTGGGAGCAGCAGGAAGCACTA
TGGGCGCAGCGTCAATGACGCTGACGGTACAGGCCAGACAATTATTGTCTGGTATAGTGCAGCAGCAGAA
CAATTTGCTGAGGGCTATTGAGGCGCAACAGCATCTGTTGCAACTCACAGTCTGGGGCATCAAGCAGCTC
CAGGCAAGAATCCTGGCTGTGGAAAGATACCTAAAGGATCAACAGCTCCTGGGGATTTGGGGTTGCTCTG
GAAAACTCATTTGCACCACTGCTGTGCCTTGGAATGCTAGTTGGAGTAATAAATCTCTGGAACAGATTTG
GAATCACACGACCTGGATGGAGTGGGACAGAGAAATTAACAATTACACAAGCTTAATACACTCCTTAATT
GAAGAATCGCAAAACCAGCAAGAAAAGAATGAACAAGAATTATTGGAATTAGATAAATGGGCAAGTTTGT
GGAATTGGTTTAACATAACAAATTGGCTGTGGTATATAAAATTATTCATAATGATAGTAGGAGGCTTGGT
AGGTTTAAGAATAGTTTTTGCTGTACTTTCTATAGTGAATAGAGTTAGGCAGGGATATTCACCATTATCG
TTTCAGACCCACCTCCCAACCCCGAGGGGACCCATGCATTGCATCTCAATTAGTCAGCAACCAGGTGTGG
AAAGTCCCCAGGCTCCCCAGCAGGCAGAAGTATGCAAAGCATGCGTCTCAATTAGTCAGCAACCATAGTC
CCGCCCCTAACTCCGCCCATCCCGCCCCTAACTCCGCCCAGTTCCGCCCATTCTCCGCCCCATGGCTGAC
TAATTTTTTTTATTTATGCAGAGGCCGAGGCCGCCTCGGCCTCTGAGCTATTCCAGAAGTAGTGAGGAGG
CTTTTTTGGAGGCCTAGGCTTTTGCAAAAAGCTTTCTAGAGGTACCACCGGAGCTTACCATGACCGAGTA
CAAGCCCACGGTGCGCCTCGCCACCCGCGACGACGTCCCCAGGGCCGTACGCACCCTCGCCGCCGCGTTC
GCCGACTACCCCGCCACGCGCCACACCGTCGATCCGGACCGCCACATCGAGCGGGTCACCGAGCTGCAAG
AACTCTTCCTCACGCGCGTCGGGCTCGACATCGGCAAGGTGTGGGTCGCGGACGACGGCGCCGCCGTGGC
GGTCTGGACCACGCCGGAGAGCGTCGAAGCGGGGGCGGTGTTCGCCGAGATCGGCCCGCGCATGGCCGAG
TTGAGCGGTTCCCGGCTGGCCGCGCAGCAACAGATGGAAGGCCTCCTGGCGCCGCACCGGCCCAAGGAGC
CCGCGTGGTTCCTGGCCACCGTCGGCGTCTCGCCCGACCACCAGGGCAAGGGTCTGGGCAGCGCCGTCGT
GCTCCCCGGAGTGGAGGCGGCCGAGCGCGCCGGGGTGCCCGCCTTCCTGGAGACCTCCGCGCCCCGCAAC
CTCCCCTTCTACGAGCGGCTCGGCTTCACCGTCACCGCCGACGTCGAGGTGCCCGAAGGACCGCGCACCT
GGTGCATGACCCGCAAGCCCGGTGCCAGTTAACGAATTCTAGATCTTGAGACAAATGGCAGTATTCATCC
ACAATTTTAAAAGAAAAGGGGGGATTGGGGGGTACAGTGCAGGGGAAAGAATAGTAGACATAATAGCAAC
AGACATACAAACTAAAGAATTACAAAAACAAATTACAAAAATTCAAAATTTTCGGGTTTATTACAGGGAC
AGCAGAGATCCACTTTGGCGCCGGCTCGAGGCCTGCAGGTGCAAAGATGGATAAAGTTTTAAACAGAGAG
GAATCTTTGCAGCTAATGGACCTTCTAGGTCTTGAAAGGAGTGGGAATTGGCTCCGGTGCCCGTCAGTGG
GCAGAGCGCACATCGCCCACAGTCCCCGAGAAGTTGGGGGGAGGGGTCGGCAATTGAACCGGTGCCTAGA
GAAGGTGGCGCGGGGTAAACTGGGAAAGTGATGTCGTGTACTGGCTCCGCCTTTTTCCCGAGGGTGGGGG
AGAACCGTATATAAGTGCAGTAGTCGCCGTGAACGTTCTTTTTCGCAACGGGTTTGCCGCCAGAACACAG
GTAAGTGCCGTGTGTGGTTCCCGCGGGCCTGGCCTCTTTACGGGTTATGGCCCTTGCGTGCCTTGAATTA
CTTCCACCTGGCTGCAGTACGTGATTCTTGATCCCGAGCTTCGGGTTGGAAGTGGGTGGGAGAGTTCGAG
GCCTTGCGCTTAAGGAGCCCCTTCGCCTCGTGCTTGAGTTGAGGCCTGGCCTGGGCGCTGGGGCCGCCGC
GTGCGAATCTGGTGGCACCTTCGCGCCTGTCTCGCTGCTTTCGATAAGTCTCTAGCCATTTAAAATTTTT
GATGACCTGCTGCGACGCTTTTTTTCTGGCAAGATAGTCTTGTAAATGCGGGCCAAGATCTGCACACTGG
TATTTCGGTTTTTGGGGCCGCGGGCGGCGACGGGGCCCGTGCGTCCCAGCGCACATGTTCGGCGAGGCGG
GGCCTGCGAGCGCGGCCACCGAGAATCGGACGGGGGTAGTCTCAAGCTGGCCGGCCTGCTCTGGTGCCTG
GCCTCGCGCCGCCGTGTATCGCCCCGCCCTGGGCGGCAAGGCTGGCCCGGTCGGCACCAGTTGCGTGAGC
GGAAAGATGGCCGCTTCCCGGCCCTGCTGCAGGGAGCTCAAAATGGAGGACGCGGCGCTCGGGAGAGCGG
GCGGGTGAGTCACCCACACAAAGGAAAAGGGCCTTTCCGTCCTCAGCCGTCGCTTCATGTGACTCCACGG
AGTACCGGGCGCCGTCCAGGCACCTCGATTAGTTCTCGAGCTTTTGGAGTACGTCGTCTTTAGGTTGGGG
GGAGGGGTTTTATGCGATGGAGTTTCCCCACACTGAGTGGGTGGAGACTGAAGTTAGGCCAGCTTGGCAC
TTGATGTAATTCTCCTTGGAATTTGCCCTTTTTGAGTTTGGATCTTGGTTCATTCTCAAGCCTCAGACAG
TGGTTCAAAGTTTTTTTCTTCCATTTCAGGTGTCGTGAGGCTAGCACCGCCACCATGTTGCCTTTGGAGA
AGGCGTTTGCCTCCCCCAGGAGCTCCCCAGCCCCGCCGGATCTGCCCACGCCGGGGTCAGCAGCCGGAGT
CCAGCAGGAAGAACCCGAGACCATCCCTGAGAGGACCCCTGCTGACCTGGAGTTCTCCCGCCTGCGTTTC
CGGGAATTTGTCTACCAGGAGGCTGCCGGGCCCCACCAGACCCTGGCCCGGCTGCATGAGCTGTGCCGCC
AGTGGCTGATGCCTGAGGCGCGCTCCAAGGAGCAGATGCTGGAGCTGCTGGTGCTGGAGCAGTTCCTGGG
CATCCTGCCTGATAAGGTCCGGCCCTGGGTGGTGGCACAGTACCCTGAGAGCTGCAAGAAGGCAGCCTCC
CTGGTGGAGGGCCTCGCTGATGTCCTGGAAGAGCCAGGGATGCTGCTGGGCTCCCCTGCGGGCTCATCCT
CAATTCTTAGCGATGGAGTGTACGAGAGGCACATGGACCCTCTGCTGCTACCAGGCGAGCTCGCGAGCCC
CAGCCAGGCCCTTGGAGCTGGGGAGATCCCGGCACCTTCTGAGACACCCTGGCTTTCTCCGGACCCCCTG
TTTCTGGAACAGAGGAGGGTCAGAGAAGCAAAGACCGAAGAGGACGGCCCTGCCAACACCGAGCAGAAGC
TGAAGTCCTTTCCAGAGGACCCTCAGCACCTGGGGGAGTGGGGCCACCTGGACCCTGCCGAGGAGAACCT
GAAGAGCTACCGGAAGCTGCTCCTGTGGGGGTATCAGCTTTCCCAGCCTGACGCTGCCTCCAGGCTGGAC
ACTGAGGAACTCCGGTTGGTGGAAAGAGATCCACAAGGAAGCAGCCTCCCAGAAGGCGGGAGGCGGCAGG
AGAGCGCTGGGTGCGCCTGCGAGGAGGCCGCCCCCGCGGGGGTGCTGCCTGAGCTGCCTACGGAGGCGCC
CCCTGGGGACGCCCTTGCCGATCCCCCGTCGGGCACCACTGAGGAGGAGGAAGAGCAGCCTGGGAAGGCC
CCGGACCCGCAGGACCCCCAGGACGCGGAGTCCGACTCTGCCACCGGATCGCAGAGGCAGTCCGTCATCC
AGCAGCCTGCCCCGGACAGGGGCACGGCGAAACTGGGAACCAAGAGGCCGCACCCCGAGGATGGGGACGG
GCAGAGCCTCGAGGGCGTCTCTAGCTCCGGCGACAGCGCAGGGCTGGAGGCCGGGCAGGGCCCTGGGGCT
GACGAGCCGGGCTTGTCCCGCGGGAAGCCCTATGCCTGCGGCGAGTGCGGGGAGGCCTTCGCGTGGCTCT
CGCACCTGATGGAGCACCACAGCAGCCATGGCGGCCGGAAGCGCTACGCCTGTCAGGGCTGCTGGAAGAC
CTTCCACTTCAGCCTGGCCCTAGCCGAGCACCAGAAGACCCACGAGAAGGAGAAAAGCTACGCGCTGGGG
GGCGCCCGGGGCCCCCAACCGTCCACCCGCGAAGCCCAGGCGGGGGCTAGGGCGGGCGGTCCCCCAGAGA
GCGTGGAGGGCGAGGCTCCCCCCGCACCCCCAGAGGCGCAGAGGTAGTAATGAACTAGTCCGTAACTTGA
AAGTATTTCGATTTCTTGGCTTTATATATCTTGTGGAAAGGACGAAGCGCACCGGGCAAACTTCATACAA
CGCGTTAAGTCGACAATCAACCTCTGGATTACAAAATTTGTGAAAGATTGACTGGTATTCTTAACTATGT
TGCTCCTTTTACGCTATGTGGATACGCTGCTTTAATGCCTTTGTATCATGCTATTGCTTCCCGTATGGCT
TTCATTTTCTCCTCCTTGTATAAATCCTGGTTGCTGTCTCTTTATGAGGAGTTGTGGCCCGTTGTCAGGC
AACGTGGCGTGGTGTGCACTGTGTTTGCTGACGCAACCCCCACTGGTTGGGGCATTGCCACCACCTGTCA
GCTCCTTTCCGGGACTTTCGCTTTCCCCCTCCCTATTGCCACGGCGGAACTCATCGCCGCCTGCCTTGCC
CGCTGCTGGACAGGGGCTCGGCTGTTGGGCACTGACAATTCCGTGGTGTTGTCGGGGAAATCATCGTCCT
TTCCTTGGCTGCTCGCCTGTGTTGCCACCTGGATTCTGCGCGGGACGTCCTTCTGCTACGTCCCTTCGGC
CCTCAATCCAGCGGACCTTCCTTCCCGCGGCCTGCTGCCGGCTCTGCGGCCTCTTCCGCGTCTTCGCCTT
CGCCCTCAGACGAGTCGGATCTCCCTTTGGGCCGCCTCCCCGCGTCGACTTTAAGACCAATGACTTACAA
GGCAGCTGTAGATCTTAGCCACTTTTTAAAAGAAAAGGGGGGACTGGAAGGGCTAATTCACTCCCAACGA
AGACAAGATCTGCTTTTTGCTTGTACTGGGTCTCTCTGGTTAGACCAGATCTGAGCCTGGGAGCTCTCTG
GCTAACTAGGGAACCCACTGCTTAAGCCTCAATAAAGCTTGCCTTGAGTGCTTCAAGTAGTGTGTGCCCG
TCTGTTGTGTGACTCTGGTAACTAGAGATCCCTCAGACCCTTTTAGTCAGTGTGGAAAATCTCTAGCAGT
ACGTATAGTAGTTCATGTCATCTTATTATTCAGTATTTATAACTTGCAAAGAAATGAATATCAGAGAGTG
AGAGGAACTTGTTTATTGCAGCTTATAATGGTTACAAATAAAGCAATAGCATCACAAATTTCACAAATAA
AGCATTTTTTTCACTGCATTCTAGTTGTGGTTTGTCCAAACTCATCAATGTATCTTATCATGTCTGGCTC
TAGCTATCCCGCCCCTAACTCCGCCCATCCCGCCCCTAACTCCGCCCAGTTCCGCCCATTCTCCGCCCCA
TGGCTGACTAATTTTTTTTATTTATGCAGAGGCCGAGGCCGCCTCGGCCTCTGAGCTATTCCAGAAGTAG
TGAGGAGGCTTTTTTGGAGGCCTAGGGACGTACCCAATTCGCCCTATAGTGAGTCGTATTACGCGCGCTC
ACTGGCCGTCGTTTTACAACGTCGTGACTGGGAAAACCCTGGCGTTACCCAACTTAATCGCCTTGCAGCA
CATCCCCCTTTCGCCAGCTGGCGTAATAGCGAAGAGGCCCGCACCGATCGCCCTTCCCAACAGTTGCGCA
GCCTGAATGGCGAATGGG
[124 nt withheld, positions 7229-7352]
C
[91 nt withheld, positions 7354-7444]
A
[49 nt withheld, positions 7446-7494]
CCTTTGACGTTGGAGTCCACGTTCTTT
[37 nt withheld, positions 7522-7558]
ACCCTATCTCGGTCTATTCTTTTGATTTATAAGGGATTTTGCCGATTTCGGCCTATTGGTTAAAAAATGA
GCTGATTTAACAAAAATTTAACGCGAATTTTAACAAAATATTAACGCTTACAATTTAGGTGGCACTTTTC
GGGGAAATGTGCGCGGAACCCCTATTTGTTTATTTTTCTAAATACATTCAAATATGTATCCGCTCATGAG
ACAATAACCCTGATAAATGCTTCAATAATATTGAAAAAGGAAGAGTATGAGTATTCAACATTTCCGTGTC
GCCCTTATTCCCTTTTTTGCGGCATTTTGCCTTCCTGTTTTTGCTCACCCAGAAACGCTGGTGAAAGTAA
AAGATGCTGAAGATCAGTTGGGTGCACGAGTGGGTTACATCGAACTGGATCTCAACAGCGGTAAGATCCT
TGAGAGTTTTCGCCCCGAAGAACGTTTTCCAATGATGAGCACTTTTAAAGTTCTGCTATGTGGCGCGGTA
TTATCCCGTATTGACGCCGGGCAAGAGCAACTCGGTCGCCGCATACACTATTCTCAGAATGACTTGGTTG
AGTACTCACCAGTCACAGAAAAGCATCTTACGGATGGCATGACAGTAAGAGAATTATGCAGTGCTGCCAT
AACCATGAGTGATAACACTGCGGCCAACTTACTTCTGACAACGATCGGAGGACCGAAGGAGCTAACCGCT
TTTTTGCACAACATGGGGGATCATGTAACTCGCCTTGATCGTTGGGAACCGGAGCTGAATGAAGCCATAC
CAAACGACGAGCGTGACACCACGATGCCTGTAGCAATGGCAACAACGTTGCGCAAACTATTAACTGGCGA
ACTACTTACTCTAGCTTCCCGGCAACAATTAATAGACTGGATGGAGGCGGATAAAGTTGCAGGACCACTT
CTGCGCTCGGCCCTTCCGGCTGGCTGGTTTATTGCTGATAAATCTGGAGCCGGTGAGCGTGGGTCTCGCG
GTATCATTGCAGCACTGGGGCCAGATGGTAAGCCCTCCCGTATCGTAGTTATCTACACGACGGGGAGTCA
GGCAACTATGGATGAACGAAATAGACAGATCGCTGAGATAGGTGCCTCACTGATTAAGCATTGGTAACTG
TCAGACCAAGTTTACTCATATATACTTTAGATTGATTTAAAACTTCATTTTTAATTTAAAAGGATCTAGG
TGAAGATCCTTTTTGATAATCTCATGACCAAAATCCCTTAACGTGAGTTTTCGTTCCACTGAGCGTCAGA
CCCCGTAGAAAAGATCAAAGGATCTTCTTGAGATCCTTTTTTTCTGCGCGTAATCTGCTGCTTGCAAACA
AAAAAACCACCGCTACCAGCGGTGGTTTGTTTGCCGGATCAAGAGCTACCAACTCTTTTTCCGAAGGTAA
CTGGCTTCAGCAGAGCGCAGATACCAAATACTGTTCTTCTAGTGTAGCCGTAGTTAGGCCACCACTTCAA
GAACTCTGTAGCACCGCCTACATACCTCGCTCTGCTAATCCTGTTACCAGTGGCTGCTGCCAGTGGCGAT
AAGTCGTGTCTTACCGGGTTGGACTCAAGACGATAGTTACCGGATAAGGCGCAGCGGTCGGGCTGAACGG
GGGGTTCGTGCACACAGCCCAGCTTGGAGCGAACGACCTACACCGAACTGAGATACCTACAGCGTGAGCT
ATGAGAAAGCGCCACGCTTCCCGAAGGGAGAAAGGCGGACAGGTATCCGGTAAGCGGCAGGGTCGGAACA
GGAGAGCGCACGAGGGAGCTTCCAGGGGGAAACGCCTGGTATCTTTATAGTCCTGTCGGGTTTCGCCACC
TCTGACTTGAGCGTCGATTTTTGTGATGCTCGTCAGGGGGGCGGAGCCTATGGAAAAACGCCAGCAACGC
GGCCTTTTTACGGTTCCTGGCCTTTTGCTGGCCTTTTGCTCACATGTTCTTTCCTGCGTTATCCCCTGAT
TCTGTGGATAACCGTATTACCGCCTTTGAGTGAGCTGATACCGCTCGCCGCAGCCGAACGACCGAGCGCA
GCGAGTCAGTGAGCGAGGAAGCGGAAGAGCGCCCAATACGCAAACCGCCTCTCCCCGCGCGTTGGCCGAT
TCATTAATGCAGCTGGCACGACAGGTTTCCCGACTGGAAAGCGGGCAGTGAGCGCAACGCAATTAATGTG
AGTTAGCTCACTCATTAGGCACCCCAGGCTTTACACTTTATGCTTCCGGCTCGTATGTTGTGTGGAATTG
TGAGCGGATAACAATTTCACACAGGAAACAGCTATGACCATGATTACGCCAAGCGCGCAATTAACCCTCA
CTAAAGGGAACAAAAGCTGGAGCTGCAAGC
