>Addgene plasmid #142696 | TFORF0836 | depositor partial sequence | sequence record 280226 | Insert
ACCGCCACCATGTTGCCTTTGGAGAAGGCGTTTGCCTCCCCCAGGAGCTCCCCAGCCCCGCCGGATCTGC
CCACGCCGGGGTCAGCAGCCGGAGTCCAGCAGGAAGAACCCGAGACCATCCCTGAGAGGACCCCTGCTGA
CCTGGAGTTCTCCCGCCTGCGTTTCCGGGAATTTGTCTACCAGGAGGCTGCCGGGCCCCACCAGACCCTG
GCCCGGCTGCATGAGCTGTGCCGCCAGTGGCTGATGCCTGAGGCGCGCTCCAAGGAGCAGATGCTGGAGC
TGCTGGTGCTGGAGCAGTTCCTGGGCATCCTGCCTGATAAGGTCCGGCCCTGGGTGGTGGCACAGTACCC
TGAGAGCTGCAAGAAGGCAGCCTCCCTGGTGGAGGGCCTCGCTGATGTCCTGGAAGAGCCAGGGATGCTG
CTGGGCTCCCCTGCGGGCTCATCCTCAATTCTTAGCGATGGAGTGTACGAGAGGCACATGGACCCTCTGC
TGCTACCAGGCGAGCTCGCGAGCCCCAGCCAGGCCCTTGGAGCTGGGGAGATCCCGGCACCTTCTGAGAC
ACCCTGGCTTTCTCCGGACCCCCTGTTTCTGGAACAGAGGAGGGTCAGAGAAGCAAAGACCGAAGAGGAC
GGCCCTGCCAACACCGAGCAGAAGCTGAAGTCCTTTCCAGAGGACCCTCAGCACCTGGGGGAGTGGGGCC
ACCTGGACCCTGCCGAGGAGAACCTGAAGAGCTACCGGAAGCTGCTCCTGTGGGGGTATCAGCTTTCCCA
GCCTGACGCTGCCTCCAGGCTGGACACTGAGGAACTCCGGTTGGTGGAAAGAGATCCACAAGGAAGCAGC
CTCCCAGAAGGCGGGAGGCGGCAGGAGAGCGCTGGGTGCGCCTGCGAGGAGGCCGCCCCCGCGGGGGTGC
TGCCTGAGCTGCCTACGGAGGCGCCCCCTGGGGACGCCCTTGCCGATCCCCCGTCGGGCACCACTGAGGA
GGAGGAAGAGCAGCCTGGGAAGGCCCCGGACCCGCAGGACCCCCAGGACGCGGAGTCCGACTCTGCCACC
GGATCGCAGAGGCAGTCCGTCATCCAGCAGCCTGCCCCGGACAGGGGCACGGCGAAACTGGGAACCAAGA
GGCCGCACCCCGAGGATGGGGACGGGCAGAGCCTCGAGGGCGTCTCTAGCTCCGGCGACAGCGCAGGGCT
GGAGGCCGGGCAGGGCCCTGGGGCTGACGAGCCGGGCTTGTCCCGCGGGAAGCCCTATGCCTGCGGCGAG
TGCGGGGAGGCCTTCGCGTGGCTCTCGCACCTGATGGAGCACCACAGCAGCCATGGCGGCCGGAAGCGCT
ACGCCTGTCAGGGCTGCTGGAAGACCTTCCACTTCAGCCTGGCCCTAGCCGAGCACCAGAAGACCCACGA
GAAGGAGAAAAGCTACGCGCTGGGGGGCGCCCGGGGCCCCCAACCGTCCACCCGCGAAGCCCAGGCGGGG
GCTAGGGCGGGCGGTCCCCCAGAGAGCGTGGAGGGCGAGGCTCCCCCCGCACCCCCAGAGGCGCAGAGGT
AGTAATGAACTAGTCCGTAACTTGAAAGTATTTCGATTTCTTGGCTTTATATATCTTGTGGAAAGGACGA
AGCGCACCGGGCAAACTTCATACA
