>Addgene plasmid #142696 | TFORF0836 | depositor partial sequence | sequence record 280227 | Barcode
AGCGCACCGGGCAAACTTCATACA
